>Addgene plasmid #68850 | pL157A-EGFP | addgene partial sequence | sequence record 128525 | CMV-F 5'-CGCAAATGGGCGGTAGGCGTG-3'
GAGCTGGTTTAGTGAACCGTCAGATCCGCTAGCGCTACCGGACTCAGATCTCGAGCTCAAGCTTCGAATT
CCCACCATGGCTATGTCCCATCAACCTCTCAGCTGCCTCACTGAAAAGGAGGACAGCCCCAGTGAAAGCA
CAGGAAATGGACCCCCCCACCTGGCCCACCCAAACCTGGACACGTTTACCCCGGAGGAGCTGCTGCAGCA
GATGAAAGAGCTCCTGACCGAGAACCACCAGCTGAAAGAAGCCATGAAGCTAAATAATCAAGCCATGAAA
GGGAGATTTGAGGAGCTTTCGGCCTGGACAGAGAAACAGAAGGAAGAACGCCAGTTTTTTGAGATACAGA
GCAAAGAAGCAAAAGAGCGTCTAATGGCCTTGAGTCATGAGAATGAGAAATTGAAGGAAGAGCTTGGAAA
ACTAAAAGGGAAATCAGAAAGGTCATCTGAGGACCCCACTGATGACTCCAGGCTTCCCAGGGCCGAAGCG
GAGCAGGAAAAGGACCAGCTCAGGACCCAGGTGGTGAGGCTACAAGCAGAGAAGGCAGACGCGTTGGGCA
TCGTGTCTGAACTGCAGCTCAAGCTGAACTCCAGCGGCTCCTCAGAAGATTCCTTTGTTGAAATTAGGAT
GGCTGAAGGAGAAGCAGAAGGGTCAGTAAAAGAAATCAAGCATAGTCCTGGGCCCACGAGAACAGTCTCC
ACTGGCACGGCATTGTCTAAATATAGGAGCAGATCTGCAGATGG
