>Addgene plasmid #68850 | pL157A-EGFP | addgene partial sequence | sequence record 128709 | EGFP-N 5'-CGTCGCCGTCCAGCTCGACCAG-3'
CTTGCTCACCATGGTGGCGACCGGTGGATCCCGAATGATGCAATCCATCACGTGAATCTGTAACGTGTCT
ATGTCAGGCAGAACCTCTCCACACTTGGGGCAGGAATGAATCGGAATATTCCGCTGTTGCCGCCAGTCCC
TGTCCTCAGCTCCTCTTTGAACAAGGTAAGCCTGCTGGTCAGAGTCACTTGTTCTCGCCCCATGACGACT
CTGCATCTCCATCAAGGACTGCCTGCCTCCGTCTTCGAAAGCATCATTCTCTTTCAGCAGAACTGCCAGC
TGCAATGCCAGTTGCTCCTTTTCCTCATGAATTTTCTCTCTCGCTGCTCTTTCAGCATGAAAATCAGAAC
AGTAAACTTCCATCTGAGCCCTGAGGATGGTCATGGTTTCCAGGTCCTCTTCCTGCTTGGCAATGGTTTG
CTTCATTTCATCCATTTGCAGCTGTTTGGAAGCCAGAGCCTTCTCTGCCAGTTCCAGTTTTTCACTCAGT
TCCTTCAGCACTGCCCTGTCCACTTTTTCTGACTCTTTTCTTGTTAGTTCCTCAATTGTTTTCAATGCAT
TATTATGTTCTTGAAGAAGCTTGTTGTGTGTCATCTGTAGCACAGTTAATTTGGACTTTTCATCCTCTGT
TTTAGCCTGTTCCATTTTGATTTCTGATAGCATGCTTTCCACTTGTAGCTCTAACTTTTTGTTAGTATAA
ACAAGCTCTTGCTTTTCATTCAACTCTGATGGAATTGCAGAATTTTTCCTTTCAAGGGCCTGACACTTTT
CTTGAAGTCTCTTCTTCATTAGCTCAGCTTCGCTGAGTTTTGTATGAGCCTCTTGAAGCTCCTTAAACAG
AGATGTCACCTGGAGGTTCAGTGCTTCCACTTCGCTTCCAACAGTCTCCGG
