[The description below was written by a language model from this plasmid's Addgene catalogue record.]
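Description:
pL157A-EGFP is a mammalian expression plasmid built on the Clontech pEGFP-N1 backbone (4733 bp without insert). It carries human optineurin (OPTN) with a leucine-to-alanine substitution at position 157. The OPTN coding sequence was inserted by restriction cloning between the EcoRI and BamHI sites of the multiple cloning site, and both sites remain intact. This places OPTN upstream of the backbone's EGFP, so the protein is made as a fusion with EGFP at its C terminus. Transcription is driven by the CMV promoter, a strong constitutive promoter suited to transient or stable expression in a wide range of mammalian cell lines.

The plasmid is maintained at high copy number in E. coli under kanamycin selection. The record also lists neomycin resistance as the mammalian marker, so stably transfected cells can be selected with G418. No feature table is provided, so other backbone elements such as the origins of replication and polyadenylation signals are not itemised in the record.

The depositor notes that the L157A change has not been linked to any disease, which marks it as an engineered substitution rather than a patient-derived variant. The construct belongs to a study of how mutations and deletions in the human optineurin gene affect the protein. The corresponding wild-type construct, pOPTN-EGFP, serves as the natural comparison. The EGFP tag allows the mutant protein to be followed by fluorescence microscopy in transfected cells or detected through the tag, so its expression, localisation and cellular effects can be compared with those of wild-type optineurin.
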