Addgene plasmid #68850: pL157A-EGFP
Purpose: mutated OPTN was inserted into pEGFP-N1 backbone
Depositing lab: Beatrice Yue. Depositing organization: University of Illinois at Chicago. Publication: Effects of mutations and deletions in the human optineurin gene. Turturro S, Shen X, Shyam R, Yue BY, Ying H. Springerplus. 2014 Feb 19;3:99. doi: 10.1186/2193-1801-3-99. eCollection 2014. 845 PubMed 24683533.
Backbone
  Vector backbone: pEGFP-N1
  Backbone manufacturer: Clontech
  Backbone size w/o insert (bp): 4733
  Vector type: Mammalian Expression
  Selectable markers: Neomycin (select with G418)
Growth in bacteria
  Bacterial resistance: Kanamycin, 50 μg/mL
  Growth temperature: 37°C
  Growth strain: DH5alpha
  Copy number: High Copy
Gene/Insert
  Gene/Insert name: optineurin (alt name: OPTN)
  Species: H. sapiens (human)
  Mutation: L157A, mutation has not been linked to any diseases
  Entrez Gene: OPTN (a.k.a. ALS12, FIP2, GLC1E, HIP7, HYPL, NRP, TFIIIA-INTP)
  Promoter: CMV
  Tag / fusion protein: EGFP (C terminal on backbone)
  Cloning method: Restriction Enzyme; 5′ cloning site EcoRI (not destroyed); 3′ cloning site BamHI (not destroyed)
  Sequencing primers: 5′ CMV-F; 3′ EGFP-N
Terms and licenses: Academic/Nonprofit Terms; Industry Terms: Not Available to Industry
Depositor comments: Wild type construct is pOPTN-EGFP (Plasmid #27052)
How to cite: pL157A-EGFP was a gift from Beatrice Yue (Addgene plasmid # 68850 ; http://n2t.net/addgene:68850 ; RRID:Addgene_68850)
